Addgene plasmid #234141: pRS416-Fyv6
Purpose: Amplified Fyv6 from gDNA, cut with SalI and NotI, ligated into pRS416
Depositing lab: Aaron Hoskins. Depositing organization: University of Wisconsin, Madison.
Backbone
  Vector backbone: pRS416
  Vector type: Yeast Expression
  Selectable markers: URA3
Growth in bacteria
  Bacterial resistance: Ampicillin, 100 μg/mL
  Growth temperature: 37°C
  Growth strain: DH5alpha
  Copy number: High Copy
Gene/Insert
  Gene/Insert name: Fyv6
  Species: S. cerevisiae (budding yeast)
  Cloning method: Restriction Enzyme; 5′ cloning site Unknown (unknown if destroyed)
Terms and licenses: Academic/Nonprofit Terms; Industry Terms: Not Available to Industry
How to cite: pRS416-Fyv6 was a gift from Aaron Hoskins (Addgene plasmid # 234141 ; http://n2t.net/addgene:234141 ; RRID:Addgene_234141)
