[The description below was written by a language model from this plasmid's Addgene catalogue record and pLannotate feature annotations shown in this document.]
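Description:
pRS416-Fyv6 is a yeast–E. coli shuttle plasmid built on the pRS416 backbone, a centromeric vector for Saccharomyces cerevisiae. In yeast it is maintained through a CEN6/ARS element, which gives stable, low-copy, chromosome-like segregation. It is selected through the URA3 marker with its own promoter, which complements uracil auxotrophy and can be counterselected with 5-fluoroorotic acid, so the plasmid suits shuffling or loss experiments. In E. coli it replicates from a high-copy ColE1/pUC-type origin and is selected with ampicillin through the β-lactamase gene. An f1 origin is also present for single-stranded DNA production. The remaining annotated pieces (bom, rop and lacI fragments) are backbone remnants.

The insert is the S. cerevisiae FYV6 gene, amplified from genomic DNA and ligated as a SalI–NotI fragment into the pBluescript-derived polylinker, interrupting the lacZα region and lying between the T7 and T3 promoters. The FYV6 coding sequence is annotated as a 519-nt open reading frame, flanked by roughly 250 nt of unannotated sequence on each side within the cloning site. No heterologous yeast promoter or terminator is annotated. This unannotated sequence is presumably native genomic flanking DNA that supplies the gene's own regulatory sequences, but the record does not state this explicitly. No epitope tags or reporters are annotated. The database annotation links Fyv6 to telomere length regulation, K1 killer toxin survival and efficient non-homologous end-joining. The record states no use beyond the cloning summary, but such a construct is typically used for low-copy expression of the wild-type gene, for example to complement a fyv6 deletion strain.
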