Features (pLannotate 1.2.2; 20 found; start..end, strand, type, name):
    137..186     +  misc_feature   bom (fragment): basis of mobility region from pBR322
    194..409     +  promoter       URA3 promoter: S. cerevisiae URA3
    410..1213    +  CDS            URA3: orotidine-5'-phosphate decarboxylase, required for uracil biosynthesis; S. cerevisiae URA3; yeast auxotrophic marker, counterselectable with 5-fluoroorotic acid (5-FOA)
   1292..1343    +  misc_feature   bom (fragment): basis of mobility region from pBR322
   1371..1799    -  rep_origin     f1 ori (sequence partly withheld): f1 bacteriophage origin of replication; arrow indicates direction of (+) strand synthesis
   1803..1958    -  CDS            lacZα (fragment): LacZα fragment of β-galactosidase; lacZ fragment
   1966..1984    +  promoter       T7 promoter: promoter for bacteriophage T7 RNA polymerase
   1993..2019    -  misc_feature   MCS (fragment): pBluescript multiple cloning site
   2276..2794    +  CDS            FYV6: FYV6_YEAST - Experimental evidence at protein level: Swiss-Prot protein existence level 1. Involved in telomere length regulation and required for survival upon exposure to K1 killer toxin. Promotes fully efficient non-homologous end-joining (NHEJ) by a mechanism activated in postdiauxic/stationary phase. From Saccharomyces cerevisiae (strain ATCC 204508 / S288c) (Baker's yeast).
   3056..3079    -  misc_feature   MCS (fragment): pBluescript multiple cloning site
   3092..3110    -  promoter       T3 promoter: promoter for bacteriophage T3 RNA polymerase
   3155..3171    -  protein_bind   lac operator: The lac repressor binds to the lac operator to inhibit transcription in E. coli. This inhibition can be relieved by adding lactose or isopropyl-β-D-thiogalactopyranoside (IPTG). lac repressor encoded by lacI
   3179..3209    -  promoter       lac promoter: promoter for the E. coli lac operon
   3224..3245    -  protein_bind   CAP binding site: CAP binding activates transcription in the presence of cAMP. E. coli catabolite activator protein
   3258..3350    -  CDS            lacI (fragment): lac repressor; lacI; The lac repressor binds to the lac operator to inhibit transcription in E. coli. This inhibition can be relieved by adding lactose or isopropyl-β-D-thiogalactopyranoside (IPTG).
   3533..4121    -  rep_origin     ori: high-copy-number ColE1/pMB1/pBR322/pUC origin of replication
   4292..5152    -  CDS            AmpR: β-lactamase; bla; confers resistance to ampicillin, carbenicillin, and related antibiotics
   5153..5257    -  promoter       AmpR promoter: bla
   5294..5797    +  misc_feature   CEN/ARS: S. cerevisiae CEN6 centromere fused to an autonomously replicating sequence
   5865..35      +  CDS            rop (fragment) (across the origin): Rop protein, which maintains plasmids at low copy number; rop
>Addgene plasmid #234141 | pRS416-Fyv6 | addgene full sequence | sequence record 466513 | Addgene NGS Result
TCGCGCGTTTCGGTGATGACGGTGAAAACCTCTGACACATGCAGCTCCCGGAGACGGTCACAGCTTGTCT
GTAAGCGGATGCCGGGAGCAGACAAGCCCGTCAGGGCGCGTCAGCGGGTGTTGGCGGGTGTCGGGGCTGG
CTTAACTATGCGGCATCAGAGCAGATTGTACTGAGAGTGCACCATACCACCTTTTCAATTCATCATTTTT
TTTTTATTCTTTTTTTTGATTTCGGTTTCCTTGAAATTTTTTTGATTCGGTAATCTCCGAACAGAAGGAA
GAACGAAGGAAGGAGCACAGACTTAGATTGGTATATATACGCATATGTAGTGTTGAAGAAACATGAAATT
GCCCAGTATTCTTAACCCAACTGCACAGAACAAAAACCTGCAGGAAACGAAGATAAATCATGTCGAAAGC
TACATATAAGGAACGTGCTGCTACTCATCCTAGTCCTGTTGCTGCCAAGCTATTTAATATCATGCACGAA
AAGCAAACAAACTTGTGTGCTTCATTGGATGTTCGTACCACCAAGGAATTACTGGAGTTAGTTGAAGCAT
TAGGTCCCAAAATTTGTTTACTAAAAACACATGTGGATATCTTGACTGATTTTTCCATGGAGGGCACAGT
TAAGCCGCTAAAGGCATTATCCGCCAAGTACAATTTTTTACTCTTCGAAGACAGAAAATTTGCTGACATT
GGTAATACAGTCAAATTGCAGTACTCTGCGGGTGTATACAGAATAGCAGAATGGGCAGACATTACGAATG
CACACGGTGTGGTGGGCCCAGGTATTGTTAGCGGTTTGAAGCAGGCGGCAGAAGAAGTAACAAAGGAACC
TAGAGGCCTTTTGATGTTAGCAGAATTGTCATGCAAGGGCTCCCTATCTACTGGAGAATATACTAAGGGT
ACTGTTGACATTGCGAAGAGCGACAAAGATTTTGTTATCGGCTTTATTGCTCAAAGAGACATGGGTGGAA
GAGATGAAGGTTACGATTGGTTGATTATGACACCCGGTGTGGGTTTAGATGACAAGGGAGACGCATTGGG
TCAACAGTATAGAACCGTGGATGATGTGGTCTCTACAGGATCTGACATTATTATTGTTGGAAGAGGACTA
TTTGCAAAGGGAAGGGATGCTAAGGTAGAGGGTGAACGTTACAGAAAAGCAGGCTGGGAAGCATATTTGA
GAAGATGCGGCCAGCAAAACTAAAAAACTGTATTATAAGTAAATGCATGTATACTAAACTCACAAATTAG
AGCTTCAATTTAATTATATCAGTTATTACCCTATGCGGTGTGAAATACCGCACAGATGCGTAAGGAGAAA
ATACCGCATCAGGAAATTGTAAGCGTTAATATTTTGTTAAAATTCGCGTTAAATTTTTGTTAAATCAGCT
CATTTTTTAACCAATAGGCCGAAATCGGCAAAATCCCTTATAAATCAAAAGAATAGACCGAGATAGGGT
[37 nt withheld, positions 1470-1506]
AAAGAACGTGGACTCCAACGTCAAAGG
[49 nt withheld, positions 1534-1582]
T
[91 nt withheld, positions 1584-1674]
G
[124 nt withheld, positions 1676-1799]
CCATTCGCCATTCAGGCTGCGCAACTGTTGGGAAGGGCGATCGGTGCGGGCCTCTTCGCTATTACGCCAG
CTGGCGAAAGGGGGATGTGCTGCAAGGCGATTAAGTTGGGTAACGCCAGGGTTTTCCCAGTCACGACGTT
GTAAAACGACGGCCAGTGAGCGCGCGTAATACGACTCACTATAGGGCGAATTGGGTACCGGGCCCCCCCT
CGAGGTCGACTGGATCGAACACAGGACCTCCAGATGACTTGACCGAAGTTTTTCTTCAGTCTGGCGCTCT
CCCAACTGAGCTAAGTCCGCTTATTTTTCTGAAACCTTTTCCGCCTTTTTGTCGTCCCTAGGAATTACTT
TTGATGCACTGCCAATCTGAGGGAAAAATGACGTTTAAACGCACGAGAATGTGCAATTAGATGTAAGTCC
ATCGAAGCCTAGAGAAAGCGGTTCCAACAAAAGACTGTGGGCTCTGTTATATCATCATGTCATCTACCAG
TGATAATAATGCTAATAGTGCAAGAGAGAAAAAACCACTGAAATTCGTGTCAGAAGGAGTTGGTAATGTA
GAGGCCCAGAGGATACGAGAGCAAGTGGAGCAAAAAAAATATGAAGCGGAATATAAAAGGAAAACCAGGA
AGTCCCTGCGAGATCAGCTTAGGTCTAATGCTATTAGTAAACAAAAACAATATAACGGTTTGGTGAGAGA
CCGTGAAAGTTTTACTAGGTTGAGTAAAGAGGACCTGGAATTTTACCAGAAGAGCAAGAATGAGTTGCTA
AAAAAGGAAAAAGAACTGAATAACTACTTAGACGTCAAGGCAATCAATTTTGAAAAGAAAAAAAAAGCAT
TACTAATGGAGAACGATTCTACTACTAATACAGAAAAATATTTAGAGACCGGCACTAGTTTGGGCAGTAA
AACACAAATAAAGGGCGTAAAGACATCCAGCCCTAAACCAAAAATCAAGGTATCCATAAAAAAATTGGGT
AGAAAACTGGAGAACTGATGTGATGGCCTACACACTTCGTCACAACTAGAGCTTTATGCCAAGATTAAAC
TTCAAGTTATATAAATTATGTAAACATTGGACATACAAAACTCGGAAACTCTTTTTCTATTCATCTTCCC
TTCTCGTACGTGCCCACGGAAGCAATAAAAAGAACCGAAATAACCAACACCCGTAACGTCAAAGCATTCA
TGCTTAGAATGGAAACCATTTCGTGGAATGAAATGGCAAATTGATCACATTGATTGCTCGTTCCACGCGG
CCGCCACCGCGGTGGAGCTCCAGCTTTTGTTCCCTTTAGTGAGGGTTAATTGCGCGCTTGGCGTAATCAT
GGTCATAGCTGTTTCCTGTGTGAAATTGTTATCCGCTCACAATTCCACACAACATACGAGCCGGAAGCAT
AAAGTGTAAAGCCTGGGGTGCCTAATGAGTGAGCTAACTCACATTAATTGCGTTGCGCTCACTGCCCGCT
TTCCAGTCGGGAAACCTGTCGTGCCAGCTGCATTAATGAATCGGCCAACGCGCGGGGAGAGGCGGTTTGC
GTATTGGGCGCTCTTCCGCTTCCTCGCTCACTGACTCGCTGCGCTCGGTCGTTCGGCTGCGGCGAGCGGT
ATCAGCTCACTCAAAGGCGGTAATACGGTTATCCACAGAATCAGGGGATAACGCAGGAAAGAACATGTGA
GCAAAAGGCCAGCAAAAGGCCAGGAACCGTAAAAAGGCCGCGTTGCTGGCGTTTTTCCATAGGCTCCGCC
CCCCTGACGAGCATCACAAAAATCGACGCTCAAGTCAGAGGTGGCGAAACCCGACAGGACTATAAAGATA
CCAGGCGTTTCCCCCTGGAAGCTCCCTCGTGCGCTCTCCTGTTCCGACCCTGCCGCTTACCGGATACCTG
TCCGCCTTTCTCCCTTCGGGAAGCGTGGCGCTTTCTCATAGCTCACGCTGTAGGTATCTCAGTTCGGTGT
AGGTCGTTCGCTCCAAGCTGGGCTGTGTGCACGAACCCCCCGTTCAGCCCGACCGCTGCGCCTTATCCGG
TAACTATCGTCTTGAGTCCAACCCGGTAAGACACGACTTATCGCCACTGGCAGCAGCCACTGGTAACAGG
ATTAGCAGAGCGAGGTATGTAGGCGGTGCTACAGAGTTCTTGAAGTGGTGGCCTAACTACGGCTACACTA
GAAGAACAGTATTTGGTATCTGCGCTCTGCTGAAGCCAGTTACCTTCGGAAAAAGAGTTGGTAGCTCTTG
ATCCGGCAAACAAACCACCGCTGGTAGCGGTGGTTTTTTTGTTTGCAAGCAGCAGATTACGCGCAGAAAA
AAAGGATCTCAAGAAGATCCTTTGATCTTTTCTACGGGGTCTGACGCTCAGTGGAACGAAAACTCACGTT
AAGGGATTTTGGTCATGAGATTATCAAAAAGGATCTTCACCTAGATCCTTTTAAATTAAAAATGAAGTTT
TAAATCAATCTAAAGTATATATGAGTAAACTTGGTCTGACAGTTACCAATGCTTAATCAGTGAGGCACCT
ATCTCAGCGATCTGTCTATTTCGTTCATCCATAGTTGCCTGACTCCCCGTCGTGTAGATAACTACGATAC
GGGAGGGCTTACCATCTGGCCCCAGTGCTGCAATGATACCGCGAGACCCACGCTCACCGGCTCCAGATTT
ATCAGCAATAAACCAGCCAGCCGGAAGGGCCGAGCGCAGAAGTGGTCCTGCAACTTTATCCGCCTCCATC
CAGTCTATTAATTGTTGCCGGGAAGCTAGAGTAAGTAGTTCGCCAGTTAATAGTTTGCGCAACGTTGTTG
CCATTGCTACAGGCATCGTGGTGTCACGCTCGTCGTTTGGTATGGCTTCATTCAGCTCCGGTTCCCAACG
ATCAAGGCGAGTTACATGATCCCCCATGTTGTGCAAAAAAGCGGTTAGCTCCTTCGGTCCTCCGATCGTT
GTCAGAAGTAAGTTGGCCGCAGTGTTATCACTCATGGTTATGGCAGCACTGCATAATTCTCTTACTGTCA
TGCCATCCGTAAGATGCTTTTCTGTGACTGGTGAGTACTCAACCAAGTCATTCTGAGAATAGTGTATGCG
GCGACCGAGTTGCTCTTGCCCGGCGTCAATACGGGATAATACCGCGCCACATAGCAGAACTTTAAAAGTG
CTCATCATTGGAAAACGTTCTTCGGGGCGAAAACTCTCAAGGATCTTACCGCTGTTGAGATCCAGTTCGA
TGTAACCCACTCGTGCACCCAACTGATCTTCAGCATCTTTTACTTTCACCAGCGTTTCTGGGTGAGCAAA
AACAGGAAGGCAAAATGCCGCAAAAAAGGGAATAAGGGCGACACGGAAATGTTGAATACTCATACTCTTC
CTTTTTCAATATTATTGAAGCATTTATCAGGGTTATTGTCTCATGAGCGGATACATATTTGAATGTATTT
AGAAAAATAAACAAATAGGGGTTCCGCGCACATTTCCCCGAAAAGTGCCACCTGGGTCCTTTTCATCACG
TGCTATAAAAATAATTATAATTTAAATTTTTTAATATAAATATATAAATTAAAAATAGAAAGTAAAAAAA
GAAATTAAAGAAAAAATAGTTTTTGTTTTCCGAAGATGTAAAAGACTCTAGGGGGATCGCCAACAAATAC
TACCTTTTATCTTGCTCTTCCTGCTCTCAGGTATTAATGCCGAATTGTTTCATCTTGTCTGTGTAGAAGA
CCACACACGAAAATCCTGTGATTTTACATTTTACTTATCGTTAATCGAATGTATATCTATTTAATCTGCT
TTTCTTGTCTAATAAATATATATGTAAAGTACGCTTTTTGTTGAAATTTTTTAAACCTTTGTTTATTTTT
TTTTCTTCATTCCGTAACTCTTCTACCTTCTTTATTTACTTTCTAAAATCCAAATACAAAACATAAAAAT
AAATAAACACAGAGTAAATTCCCAAATTATTCCATCATTAAAAGATACGAGGCGCGTGTAAGTTACAGGC
AAGCGATCCGTCTAAGAAACCATTATTATCATGACATTAACCTATAAAAATAGGCGTATCACGAGGCCCT
TTCGTC
